[The description below was written by a language model from this plasmid's Addgene catalogue record and pLannotate feature annotations shown in this document.]
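Description:
pc3XB-ZF98 is a mammalian expression-type plasmid built on pc3XB, a modified version of pcDNA3, and serves as an archive and assembly vector for a single zinc finger module. It belongs to the Zinc Finger Consortium Modular Assembly Kit v1.0. The plasmid replicates at high copy in E. coli from a ColE1/pUC-type origin and is selected with ampicillin through the β-lactamase gene and its native promoter. An f1 origin is also present. For mammalian cells, an SV40 early promoter drives a neomycin phosphotransferase gene followed by the SV40 polyadenylation signal, allowing G418 selection.

The payload is a roughly 90 bp insert, ZF98, encoding one Cys2His2 zinc finger from the Barbas module set that is recorded as recognising the DNA triplet CGC. It lies between XbaI and BamHI sites, both retained. It sits downstream of the CMV immediate early enhancer and promoter and a T7 promoter, and upstream of the bovine growth hormone polyadenylation signal. The automated annotation labels this short coding segment as a fragment of mouse Znf22. That label most likely reflects the conserved framework shared among zinc finger proteins rather than the true origin of the module. Similarly, the small fragments called as HIV-1 LTR, ble, lacI and bom are probably backbone remnants or similarity hits, not functional parts.

The associated work on modular assembly indicates that single-finger plasmids like this one are building blocks. Fingers with chosen triplet specificities are joined by restriction cloning into multi-finger arrays, which are then used to engineer zinc finger nucleases that target a defined genomic sequence.
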