Addgene plasmid #13232: pc3XB-ZF98
Depositing lab: Daniel Voytas. Depositing organization: Iowa State University. Publication: Standardized reagents and protocols for engineering zinc finger nucleases by modular assembly. Wright DA, Thibodeau-Beganny S, Sander JD, Winfrey RJ, Hirsh AS, Eichtinger M, Fu F, Porteus MH, Dobbs D, Voytas DF, Joung JK. Nat Protoc. 2006;1(3):1637-52. doi: 10.1038/nprot.2006.259 PubMed 17406455.
Backbone
  Vector backbone: pc3XB
  Backbone manufacturer: Modified Invitrogen pcDNA3
  Backbone size w/o insert (bp): 5400
  Vector type: Mammalian Expression
  Selectable markers: Neomycin (select with G418)
Growth in bacteria
  Bacterial resistance: Ampicillin, 100 μg/mL
  Growth temperature: 37°C
  Growth strain: XL1 Blue
  Copy number: High Copy
Gene/Insert
  Gene/Insert name: ZF98
  Insert size (bp): 90
  Cloning method: Restriction Enzyme; 5′ cloning site XbaI (not destroyed); 3′ cloning site BamHI (not destroyed)
  Sequencing primers: 5′ T7
Terms and licenses: Academic/Nonprofit Terms; Industry Terms: Not Available to Industry
Depositor comments: Part of the Zinc Finger Consortium Modular Assembly Kit v1.0. Finger protein sequence: PGEKPYKCPECGKSFSHTGHLLEHQRTH. Target DNA sequence: CGC. This zinc finger is derived from the Barbas module set.
How to cite: pc3XB-ZF98 was a gift from Daniel Voytas (Addgene plasmid # 13232 ; http://n2t.net/addgene:13232 ; RRID:Addgene_13232)
