Features (pLannotate 1.2.2; 20 found; start..end, strand, type, name):
     28..80      -  misc_feature   bom (fragment): basis of mobility region from pBR322
    235..614     +  enhancer       CMV enhancer: human cytomegalovirus immediate early enhancer
    615..818     +  promoter       CMV promoter: human cytomegalovirus (CMV) immediate early promoter
    814..847     +  LTR            5' LTR (truncated) (fragment): truncated 5' long terminal repeat (LTR) from HIV-1
    863..881     +  promoter       T7 promoter: promoter for bacteriophage T7 RNA polymerase
    927..1019    +  CDS            Znf22 (fragment): ZNF22_MOUSE - Also known as Krox25, Krox26, Zfp422. Experimental evidence at protein level: Swiss-Prot protein existence level 1. Binds DNA through the consensus sequence 5'-CAATG-3'. May be involved in transcriptional regulation and may play a role in tooth formation. From Mus musculus (Mouse).
   1062..1286    +  polyA_signal   bGH poly(A) signal: bovine growth hormone polyadenylation signal
   1290..1311    +  promoter       SV40 promoter (fragment): SV40 enhancer and early promoter
   1332..1760    +  rep_origin     f1 ori (sequence partly withheld): f1 bacteriophage origin of replication; arrow indicates direction of (+) strand synthesis
   1774..2103    +  promoter       SV40 promoter: SV40 enhancer and early promoter
   2174..2965    +  CDS            neo: KKA2_KLEPN - Also known as kan, nptII. Experimental evidence at protein level: Swiss-Prot protein existence level 1. Resistance to kanamycin, neomycin, paromomycin, ribostamycin, butirosin and gentamicin B. From Klebsiella pneumoniae.
   2989..3147    +  CDS            ble (fragment): BLE_KLEPN - Experimental evidence at protein level: Swiss-Prot protein existence level 1. Binding protein with a strong affinity to the bleomycin family of antibiotics. Binds to CL990; an antimitotic-antibiotic compound. From Klebsiella pneumoniae.
   3142..3263    +  polyA_signal   SV40 poly(A) signal: SV40 polyadenylation signal
   3336..3352    -  protein_bind   lac operator: The lac repressor binds to the lac operator to inhibit transcription in E. coli. This inhibition can be relieved by adding lactose or isopropyl-β-D-thiogalactopyranoside (IPTG). lac repressor encoded by lacI
   3360..3390    -  promoter       lac promoter: promoter for the E. coli lac operon
   3405..3426    -  protein_bind   CAP binding site: CAP binding activates transcription in the presence of cAMP. E. coli catabolite activator protein
   3439..3531    -  CDS            lacI (fragment): lac repressor; lacI; The lac repressor binds to the lac operator to inhibit transcription in E. coli. This inhibition can be relieved by adding lactose or isopropyl-β-D-thiogalactopyranoside (IPTG).
   3714..4299    -  rep_origin     ori: high-copy-number ColE1/pMB1/pBR322/pUC origin of replication
   4470..5330    -  CDS            AmpR: β-lactamase; bla; confers resistance to ampicillin, carbenicillin, and related antibiotics
   5331..5435    -  promoter       AmpR promoter: bla
>Addgene plasmid #13232 | pc3XB-ZF98 | depositor full sequence | sequence record 7581 | Author sequence
GACGGATCGGGAGATCTCCCGATCCCCTATGGTGCACTCTCAGTACAATCTGCTCTGATGCCGCATAGTT
AAGCCAGTATCTGCTCCCTGCTTGTGTGTTGGAGGTCGCTGAGTAGTGCGCGAGCAAAATTTAAGCTACA
ACAAGGCAAGGCTTGACCGACAATTGCATGAAGAATCTGCTTAGGGTTAGGCGTTTTGCGCTGCTTCGCG
ATGTACGGGCCAGATATACGCGTTGACATTGATTATTGACTAGTTATTAATAGTAATCAATTACGGGGTC
ATTAGTTCATAGCCCATATATGGAGTTCCGCGTTACATAACTTACGGTAAATGGCCCGCCTGGCTGACCG
CCCAACGACCCCCGCCCATTGACGTCAATAATGACGTATGTTCCCATAGTAACGCCAATAGGGACTTTCC
ATTGACGTCAATGGGTGGAGTATTTACGGTAAACTGCCCACTTGGCAGTACATCAAGTGTATCATATGCC
AAGTACGCCCCCTATTGACGTCAATGACGGTAAATGGCCCGCCTGGCATTATGCCCAGTACATGACCTTA
TGGGACTTTCCTACTTGGCAGTACATCTACGTATTAGTCATCGCTATTACCATGGTGATGCGGTTTTGGC
AGTACATCAATGGGCGTGGATAGCGGTTTGACTCACGGGGATTTCCAAGTCTCCACCCCATTGACGTCAA
TGGGAGTTTGTTTTGGCACCAAAATCAACGGGACTTTCCAAAATGTCGTAACAACTCCGCCCCATTGACG
CAAATGGGCGGTAGGCGTGTACGGTGGGAGGTCTATATAAGCAGAGCTCTCTGGCTAACTAGAGAACCCA
CTGCTTACTGGCTTATCGAAATTAATACGACTCACTATAGGGAGACCCAAGCTGGCTAGCGTTTAAACGG
GCCCTCTAGACCCGGGGAGAAGCCTTACAAATGCCCAGAATGTGGAAAGAGTTTTAGCCATACTGGACAC
CTCCTTGAACACCAGAGAACACATACCGGTGGATCCTCTGCACAGTAGTAAGCTTAAGTTTAAACCGCTG
ATCAGCCTCGACTGTGCCTTCTAGTTGCCAGCCATCTGTTGTTTGCCCCTCCCCCGTGCCTTCCTTGACC
CTGGAAGGTGCCACTCCCACTGTCCTTTCCTAATAAAATGAGGAAATTGCATCGCATTGTCTGAGTAGGT
GTCATTCTATTCTGGGGGGTGGGGTGGGGCAGGACAGCAAGGGGGAGGATTGGGAAGACAATAGCAGGCA
TGCTGGGGATGCGGTGGGCTCTATGGCTTCTGAGGCGGAAAGAACCAGCTGGGGCTCTAGGGGGTATCCC
C
[124 nt withheld, positions 1332-1455]
C
[91 nt withheld, positions 1457-1547]
A
[49 nt withheld, positions 1549-1597]
CCTTTGACGTTGGAGTCCACGTTCTTT
[37 nt withheld, positions 1625-1661]
ACCCTATCTCGGTCTATTCTTTTGATTTATAAGGGATTTTGCCGATTTCGGCCTATTGGTTAAAAAATGA
GCTGATTTAACAAAAATTTAACGCGAATTAATTCTGTGGAATGTGTGTCAGTTAGGGTGTGGAAAGTCCC
CAGGCTCCCCAGCAGGCAGAAGTATGCAAAGCATGCATCTCAATTAGTCAGCAACCAGGTGTGGAAAGTC
CCCAGGCTCCCCAGCAGGCAGAAGTATGCAAAGCATGCATCTCAATTAGTCAGCAACCATAGTCCCGCCC
CTAACTCCGCCCATCCCGCCCCTAACTCCGCCCAGTTCCGCCCATTCTCCGCCCCATGGCTGACTAATTT
TTTTTATTTATGCAGAGGCCGAGGCCGCCTCTGCCTCTGAGCTATTCCAGAAGTAGTGAGGAGGCTTTTT
TGGAGGCCTAGGCTTTTGCAAAAAGCTCCCGGCCGGGAGCTTGTATATCCATTTTCGGATCTGATCAAGA
GACAGGATGAGGATCGTTTCGCATGATTGAACAAGATGGATTGCACGCAGGTTCTCCGGCCGCTTGGGTG
GAGAGGCTATTCGGCTATGACTGGGCACAACAGACAATCGGCTGCTCTGATGCCGCCGTGTTCCGGCTGT
CAGCGCAGGGGCGCCCGGTTCTTTTTGTCAAGACCGACCTGTCCGGTGCCCTGAATGAACTGCAGGACGA
GGCAGCGCGGCTATCGTGGCTGGCCACGACGGGCGTTCCTTGCGCAGCTGTGCTCGACGTTGTCACTGAA
GCGGGAAGGGACTGGCTGCTATTGGGCGAAGTGCCGGGGCAGGATCTCCTGTCATCTCACCTTGCTCCTG
CCGAGAAAGTATCCATCATGGCTGATGCAATGCGGCGGCTGCATACGCTTGATCCGGCTACCTGCCCATT
CGACCACCAAGCGAAACATCGCATCGAGCGAGCACGTACTCGGATGGAAGCCGGTCTTGTCGATCAGGAT
GATCTGGACGAAGAGCATCAGGGGCTCGCGCCAGCCGAACTGTTCGCCAGGCTCAAGGCGCGCATGCCCG
ACGGCGAGGATCTCGTCGTGACCCATGGCGATGCCTGCTTGCCGAATATCATGGTGGAAAATGGCCGCTT
TTCTGGATTCATCGACTGTGGCCGGCTGGGTGTGGCGGACCGCTATCAGGACATAGCGTTGGCTACCCGT
GATATTGCTGAAGAGCTTGGCGGCGAATGGGCTGACCGCTTCCTCGTGCTTTACGGTATCGCCGCTCCCG
ATTCGCAGCGCATCGCCTTCTATCGCCTTCTTGACGAGTTCTTCTGAGCGGGACTCTGGGGTTCGAAATG
ACCGACCAAGCGACGCCCAACCTGCCATCACGAGATTTCGATTCCACCGCCGCCTTCTATGAAAGGTTGG
GCTTCGGAATCGTTTTCCGGGACGCCGGCTGGATGATCCTCCAGCGCGGGGATCTCATGCTGGAGTTCTT
CGCCCACCCCAACTTGTTTATTGCAGCTTATAATGGTTACAAATAAAGCAATAGCATCACAAATTTCACA
AATAAAGCATTTTTTTCACTGCATTCTAGTTGTGGTTTGTCCAAACTCATCAATGTATCTTATCATGTCT
GTATACCGTCGACCTCTAGCTAGAGCTTGGCGTAATCATGGTCATAGCTGTTTCCTGTGTGAAATTGTTA
TCCGCTCACAATTCCACACAACATACGAGCCGGAAGCATAAAGTGTAAAGCCTGGGGTGCCTAATGAGTG
AGCTAACTCACATTAATTGCGTTGCGCTCACTGCCCGCTTTCCAGTCGGGAAACCTGTCGTGCCAGCTGC
ATTAATGAATCGGCCAACGCGCGGGGAGAGGCGGTTTGCGTATTGGGCGCTCTTCCGCTTCCTCGCTCAC
TGACTCGCTGCGCTCGGTCGTTCGGCTGCGGCGAGCGGTATCAGCTCACTCAAAGGCGGTAATACGGTTA
TCCACAGAATCAGGGGATAACGCAGGAAAGAACATGTGAGCAAAAGGCCAGCAAAAGGCCAGGAACCGTA
AAAAGGCCGCGTTGCTGGCGTTTTTCCATAGGCTCCGCCCCCCTGACGAGCATCACAAAAATCGACGCTC
AAGTCAGAGGTGGCGAAACCCGACAGGACTATAAAGATACCAGGCGTTTCCCCCTGGAAGCTCCCTCGTG
CGCTCTCCTGTTCCGACCCTGCCGCTTACCGGATACCTGTCCGCCTTTCTCCCTTCGGGAAGCGTGGCGC
TTTCTCATAGCTCACGCTGTAGGTATCTCAGTTCGGTGTAGGTCGTTCGCTCCAAGCTGGGCTGTGTGCA
CGAACCCCCCGTTCAGCCCGACCGCTGCGCCTTATCCGGTAACTATCGTCTTGAGTCCAACCCGGTAAGA
CACGACTTATCGCCACTGGCAGCAGCCACTGGTAACAGGATTAGCAGAGCGAGGTATGTAGGCGGTGCTA
CAGAGTTCTTGAAGTGGTGGCCTAACTACGGCTACACTAGAAGAACAGTATTTGGTATCTGCGCTCTGCT
GAAGCCAGTTACCTTCGGAAAAAGAGTTGGTAGCTCTTGATCCGGCAAACAAACCACCGCTGGTAGCGGT
TTTTTTGTTTGCAAGCAGCAGATTACGCGCAGAAAAAAAGGATCTCAAGAAGATCCTTTGATCTTTTCTA
CGGGGTCTGACGCTCAGTGGAACGAAAACTCACGTTAAGGGATTTTGGTCATGAGATTATCAAAAAGGAT
CTTCACCTAGATCCTTTTAAATTAAAAATGAAGTTTTAAATCAATCTAAAGTATATATGAGTAAACTTGG
TCTGACAGTTACCAATGCTTAATCAGTGAGGCACCTATCTCAGCGATCTGTCTATTTCGTTCATCCATAG
TTGCCTGACTCCCCGTCGTGTAGATAACTACGATACGGGAGGGCTTACCATCTGGCCCCAGTGCTGCAAT
GATACCGCGAGACCCACGCTCACCGGCTCCAGATTTATCAGCAATAAACCAGCCAGCCGGAAGGGCCGAG
CGCAGAAGTGGTCCTGCAACTTTATCCGCCTCCATCCAGTCTATTAATTGTTGCCGGGAAGCTAGAGTAA
GTAGTTCGCCAGTTAATAGTTTGCGCAACGTTGTTGCCATTGCTACAGGCATCGTGGTGTCACGCTCGTC
GTTTGGTATGGCTTCATTCAGCTCCGGTTCCCAACGATCAAGGCGAGTTACATGATCCCCCATGTTGTGC
AAAAAAGCGGTTAGCTCCTTCGGTCCTCCGATCGTTGTCAGAAGTAAGTTGGCCGCAGTGTTATCACTCA
TGGTTATGGCAGCACTGCATAATTCTCTTACTGTCATGCCATCCGTAAGATGCTTTTCTGTGACTGGTGA
GTACTCAACCAAGTCATTCTGAGAATAGTGTATGCGGCGACCGAGTTGCTCTTGCCCGGCGTCAATACGG
GATAATACCGCGCCACATAGCAGAACTTTAAAAGTGCTCATCATTGGAAAACGTTCTTCGGGGCGAAAAC
TCTCAAGGATCTTACCGCTGTTGAGATCCAGTTCGATGTAACCCACTCGTGCACCCAACTGATCTTCAGC
ATCTTTTACTTTCACCAGCGTTTCTGGGTGAGCAAAAACAGGAAGGCAAAATGCCGCAAAAAAGGGAATA
AGGGCGACACGGAAATGTTGAATACTCATACTCTTCCTTTTTCAATATTATTGAAGCATTTATCAGGGTT
ATTGTCTCATGAGCGGATACATATTTGAATGTATTTAGAAAAATAAACAAATAGGGGTTCCGCGCACATT
TCCCCGAAAAGTGCCACCTGACGTC
