>Addgene plasmid #13232 | pc3XB-ZF98 | addgene partial sequence | sequence record 19616 | CMV-F 5'-CGCAAATGGGCGGTAGGCGTG-3'
GCAGAGCTCTCTGGCTACTAGAGAACCCACTGCTTACTGGCTTATCGAAATTAATACGACTCACTATAGG
GAGACCCAAGCTGGCTAGCGTTTAAACGGGCCCTCTAGACCCGGGGAGAAGCCTTACAAATGCCCAGAAT
GTGGAAAGAGTTTTAGCCATACTGGACACCTCCTTGAACACCAGAGAACACATACCGGTGGATCCTCTGC
ACAGTAGTAAGCTTAAGTTTAAACCGCTGATCAGCCTCGACTGTGCCTTCTAGTTGCCAGCCATCTGTTG
TTTGCCCCTCCCCCGTGCCTTCCTTGACCCTGGAAGGTGCCACTCCCACTGTCCTTTCCTAATAAAATGA
GGAAATTGCATCGCATTGTCTGAGTAGGTGTCATTCTATTCTGGGGGGTGGGGTGGGGCAGGACAGCAAG
GGGGAGGATTGGGAAGACAATAGCAGGCATGCTGGGGATGCGGTGGGCTCTATGGCTTCTGAGGCGGAAA
GAACCAGCTGGGGCTCTAGGGGGTATCCCC
[124 nt withheld, positions 521-644]
CGCCGGCTT
